Addgene plasmid #143801: TFORF1402
Purpose: Lentiviral vector for overexpressing transcription factor ORFs with unique 24-bp barcodes. Barcodes facilitate identification of transcription factors in pooled screens.
Depositing lab: Feng Zhang. Depositing organization: Broad Institute. Publication: A transcription factor atlas of directed differentiation. Joung J, Ma S, Tay T, Geiger-Schuller KR, Kirchgatterer PC, Verdine VK, Guo B, Arias-Garcia MA, Allen WE, Singh A, Kuksenko O, Abudayyeh OO, Gootenberg JS, Fu Z, Macrae RK, Buenrostro JD, Regev A, Zhang F. Cell. 2023 Jan 5;186(1):209-229.e26. doi: 10.1016/j.cell.2022.11.026. PubMed 36608654.
Backbone
  Vector backbone: pLX_TRC317
  Backbone manufacturer: Broad Institute Genetic Perturbation Platform
  Backbone size w/o insert (bp): 8264
  Vector type: Mammalian Expression, Lentiviral
  Selectable markers: Puromycin
Growth in bacteria
  Bacterial resistance: Ampicillin, 100 μg/mL
  Growth temperature: 37°C
  Growth strain: NEB Stable
  Copy number: High Copy
Gene/Insert
  Gene/Insert name: ZNF567
  Species: H. sapiens (human)
  Insert size (bp): 1880
  Entrez Gene: ZNF567
  Promoter: EF1a
  Cloning method: Unknown
  Sequencing primers: 5′ GGGTGGAGACTGAAGTTAGGCCAG; 3′ CACATAGCGTAAAAGGAGCAACATAG
Terms and licenses: Academic/Nonprofit Terms; Industry Terms: Not Available to Industry
Depositor comments: XM_011526585,ENST00000588311 . The transcription factor ORF portion of this plasmid was synthesized by Genewiz. Please test multiple small colonies in case of plasmid recombination. To make this collection available in a timely manner, a portion of this collection was not fully sequenced by Addgene. If an Addgene verified full plasmid sequence is not available, please contact us prior to placing an order to request the full sequence.
How to cite: TFORF1402 was a gift from Feng Zhang (Addgene plasmid # 143801 ; http://n2t.net/addgene:143801 ; RRID:Addgene_143801)
