[The description below was written by a language model from this plasmid's Addgene catalogue record and pLannotate feature annotations shown in this document.]
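Description:
TFORF1402 is a lentiviral mammalian expression plasmid built on the pLX_TRC317 backbone and carrying the human zinc-finger gene ZNF567 as one member of a barcoded transcription factor ORF collection. It is propagated in E. coli through a high-copy ColE1/pUC-type origin with ampicillin selection (AmpR under its own bla promoter). It also retains an f1 origin and remnants of a lac/lacZα cloning region flanked by T7 and T3 promoters. The depositor notes that the plasmid can recombine, which is a common issue for LTR-containing vectors.

The viral portion has a third-generation, self-inactivating layout. An RSV promoter drives a truncated HIV-1 5' LTR, followed by the Ψ packaging signal with a gag fragment, the RRE for Rev-dependent export of the genomic RNA, a cPPT/CTS element, and a ΔU3 3' LTR, with an SV40 poly(A) signal downstream of the 3' LTR. Two expression units sit between the LTRs. An SV40 early promoter/origin drives puromycin N-acetyltransferase for selection of transduced cells, and the strong constitutive EF-1α promoter drives the ZNF567 ORF, with a WPRE downstream to enhance transcript stability and expression. The automated annotation matches only the first part of the roughly 1.9 kb insert to ZNF567, probably reflecting the particular isoform cloned. The unique 24-bp barcode described in the catalogue entry is not annotated as a feature, so its exact position is not given by the record. A short U6 promoter fragment lies just upstream of the WPRE.

The construct is intended for overexpressing ZNF567 in mammalian cells after lentiviral transduction, particularly in pooled screens where the barcode identifies which transcription factor each cell received, as in directed-differentiation studies.
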