Features (pLannotate 1.2.2; 31 found; start..end, strand, type, name):
      5..231     +  promoter       RSV promoter: Rous sarcoma virus enhancer/promoter
    232..412     +  LTR            5' LTR (truncated): truncated 5' long terminal repeat (LTR) from HIV-1
    459..584     +  misc_feature   HIV-1 Ψ: packaging signal of human immunodeficiency virus type 1
    568..931     +  CDS            HIV-1 gag (fragment): gag protein from human immunodeficiency virus 1; gag
   1077..1310    +  misc_feature   RRE: The Rev response element (RRE) of HIV-1 allows for Rev-dependent mRNA export from the nucleus to the cytoplasm.
   1687..1713    +  CDS            Rev (fragment): human immunodeficiency virus 1 (HIV-1) Rev protein; rev; enhances nuclear export of unspliced and incompletely spliced viral mRNAs
   1720..1743    +  promoter       SV40 promoter (fragment): SV40 early promoter
   1744..1815    +  promoter       SV40 promoter (fragment): SV40 enhancer and early promoter
   1839..1974    +  rep_origin     SV40 ori: SV40 origin of replication
   2020..2616    +  CDS            PuroR (fragment): puromycin N-acetyltransferase; pac from Streptomyces; confers resistance to puromycin
   2665..2782    +  misc_feature   cPPT/CTS: central polypurine tract and central termination sequence of HIV-1
   2847..2913    +  CDS            small t antigen (fragment): SV40 (simian virus 40) small t antigen
   2920..4098    +  promoter       EF-1α promoter: strong constitutive promoter for human elongation factor EF-1α
   4106..4855    +  CDS            ZNF567 (fragment): ZN567_HUMAN - Experimental evidence at protein level: Swiss-Prot protein existence level 1. May be involved in transcriptional regulation. From Homo sapiens (Human).
   5906..5959    +  promoter       U6 promoter (fragment): RNA polymerase III promoter for human U6 snRNA
   6001..6589    +  misc_feature   WPRE: woodchuck hepatitis virus posttranscriptional regulatory element
   6640..6659    +  misc_feature   cPPT/CTS (fragment): central polypurine tract and central termination sequence of HIV-1
   6661..6894    +  LTR            3' LTR (ΔU3): self-inactivating 3' long terminal repeat (LTR) from HIV-1
   6972..7093    +  polyA_signal   SV40 poly(A) signal: SV40 polyadenylation signal
   7133..7268    +  rep_origin     SV40 ori: SV40 origin of replication
   7289..7307    -  promoter       T7 promoter: promoter for bacteriophage T7 RNA polymerase
   7315..7470    +  CDS            lacZα (fragment): LacZα fragment of β-galactosidase; lacZ fragment
   7475..7903    +  rep_origin     f1 ori (sequence partly withheld): f1 bacteriophage origin of replication; arrow indicates direction of (+) strand synthesis
   7956..8060    +  promoter       AmpR promoter: bla
   8061..8921    +  CDS            AmpR: β-lactamase; bla; confers resistance to ampicillin, carbenicillin, and related antibiotics
   9092..9680    +  rep_origin     ori: high-copy-number ColE1/pMB1/pBR322/pUC origin of replication
   9863..9955    +  CDS            lacI (fragment): lac repressor; lacI; The lac repressor binds to the lac operator to inhibit transcription in E. coli. This inhibition can be relieved by adding lactose or isopropyl-β-D-thiogalactopyranoside (IPTG).
   9968..9989    +  protein_bind   CAP binding site: CAP binding activates transcription in the presence of cAMP. E. coli catabolite activator protein
  10004..10034   +  promoter       lac promoter: promoter for the E. coli lac operon
  10042..10058   +  protein_bind   lac operator: The lac repressor binds to the lac operator to inhibit transcription in E. coli. This inhibition can be relieved by adding lactose or isopropyl-β-D-thiogalactopyranoside (IPTG). lac repressor encoded by lacI
  10103..10121   +  promoter       T3 promoter: promoter for bacteriophage T3 RNA polymerase
>Addgene plasmid #143801 | TFORF1402 | addgene full sequence | sequence record 396235 | Addgene NGS Result
TTAATGTAGTCTTATGCAATACTCTTGTAGTCTTGCAACATGGTAACGATGAGTTAGCAACATGCCTTAC
AAGGAGAGAAAAAGCACCGTGCATGCCGATTGGTGGAAGTAAGGTGGTACGATCGTGCCTTATTAGGAAG
GCAACAGACGGGTCTGACATGGATTGGACGAACCACTGAATTGCCGCATTGCAGAGATATTGTATTTAAG
TGCCTAGCTCGATACATAAACGGGTCTCTCTGGTTAGACCAGATCTGAGCCTGGGAGCTCTCTGGCTAAC
TAGGGAACCCACTGCTTAAGCCTCAATAAAGCTTGCCTTGAGTGCTTCAAGTAGTGTGTGCCCGTCTGTT
GTGTGACTCTGGTAACTAGAGATCCCTCAGACCCTTTTAGTCAGTGTGGAAAATCTCTAGCAGTGGCGCC
CGAACAGGGACTTGAAAGCGAAAGGGAAACCAGAGGAGCTCTCTCGACGCAGGACTCGGCTTGCTGAAGC
GCGCACGGCAAGAGGCGAGGGGCGGCGACTGGTGAGTACGCCAAAAATTTTGACTAGCGGAGGCTAGAAG
GAGAGAGATGGGTGCGAGAGCGTCAGTATTAAGCGGGGGAGAATTAGATCGCGATGGGAAAAAATTCGGT
TAAGGCCAGGGGGAAAGAAAAAATATAAATTAAAACATATAGTATGGGCAAGCAGGGAGCTAGAACGATT
CGCAGTTAATCCTGGCCTGTTAGAAACATCAGAAGGCTGTAGACAAATACTGGGACAGCTACAACCATCC
CTTCAGACAGGATCAGAAGAACTTAGATCATTATATAATACAGTAGCAACCCTCTATTGTGTGCATCAAA
GGATAGAGATAAAAGACACCAAGGAAGCTTTAGACAAGATAGAGGAAGAGCAAAACAAAAGTAAGACCAC
CGCACAGCAAGCGGCCGCTGATCTTCAGACCTGGAGGAGGAGATATGAGGGACAATTGGAGAAGTGAATT
ATATAAATATAAAGTAGTAAAAATTGAACCATTAGGAGTAGCACCCACCAAGGCAAAGAGAAGAGTGGTG
CAGAGAGAAAAAAGAGCAGTGGGAATAGGAGCTTTGTTCCTTGGGTTCTTGGGAGCAGCAGGAAGCACTA
TGGGCGCAGCGTCAATGACGCTGACGGTACAGGCCAGACAATTATTGTCTGGTATAGTGCAGCAGCAGAA
CAATTTGCTGAGGGCTATTGAGGCGCAACAGCATCTGTTGCAACTCACAGTCTGGGGCATCAAGCAGCTC
CAGGCAAGAATCCTGGCTGTGGAAAGATACCTAAAGGATCAACAGCTCCTGGGGATTTGGGGTTGCTCTG
GAAAACTCATTTGCACCACTGCTGTGCCTTGGAATGCTAGTTGGAGTAATAAATCTCTGGAACAGATTTG
GAATCACACGACCTGGATGGAGTGGGACAGAGAAATTAACAATTACACAAGCTTAATACACTCCTTAATT
GAAGAATCGCAAAACCAGCAAGAAAAGAATGAACAAGAATTATTGGAATTAGATAAATGGGCAAGTTTGT
GGAATTGGTTTAACATAACAAATTGGCTGTGGTATATAAAATTATTCATAATGATAGTAGGAGGCTTGGT
AGGTTTAAGAATAGTTTTTGCTGTACTTTCTATAGTGAATAGAGTTAGGCAGGGATATTCACCATTATCG
TTTCAGACCCACCTCCCAACCCCGAGGGGACCCATGCATTGCATCTCAATTAGTCAGCAACCAGGTGTGG
AAAGTCCCCAGGCTCCCCAGCAGGCAGAAGTATGCAAAGCATGCGTCTCAATTAGTCAGCAACCATAGTC
CCGCCCCTAACTCCGCCCATCCCGCCCCTAACTCCGCCCAGTTCCGCCCATTCTCCGCCCCATGGCTGAC
TAATTTTTTTTATTTATGCAGAGGCCGAGGCCGCCTCGGCCTCTGAGCTATTCCAGAAGTAGTGAGGAGG
CTTTTTTGGAGGCCTAGGCTTTTGCAAAAAGCTTTCTAGAGGTACCACCGGAGCTTACCATGACCGAGTA
CAAGCCCACGGTGCGCCTCGCCACCCGCGACGACGTCCCCAGGGCCGTACGCACCCTCGCCGCCGCGTTC
GCCGACTACCCCGCCACGCGCCACACCGTCGATCCGGACCGCCACATCGAGCGGGTCACCGAGCTGCAAG
AACTCTTCCTCACGCGCGTCGGGCTCGACATCGGCAAGGTGTGGGTCGCGGACGACGGCGCCGCCGTGGC
GGTCTGGACCACGCCGGAGAGCGTCGAAGCGGGGGCGGTGTTCGCCGAGATCGGCCCGCGCATGGCCGAG
TTGAGCGGTTCCCGGCTGGCCGCGCAGCAACAGATGGAAGGCCTCCTGGCGCCGCACCGGCCCAAGGAGC
CCGCGTGGTTCCTGGCCACCGTCGGCGTCTCGCCCGACCACCAGGGCAAGGGTCTGGGCAGCGCCGTCGT
GCTCCCCGGAGTGGAGGCGGCCGAGCGCGCCGGGGTGCCCGCCTTCCTGGAGACCTCCGCGCCCCGCAAC
CTCCCCTTCTACGAGCGGCTCGGCTTCACCGTCACCGCCGACGTCGAGGTGCCCGAAGGACCGCGCACCT
GGTGCATGACCCGCAAGCCCGGTGCCAGTTAACGAATTCTAGATCTTGAGACAAATGGCAGTATTCATCC
ACAATTTTAAAAGAAAAGGGGGGATTGGGGGGTACAGTGCAGGGGAAAGAATAGTAGACATAATAGCAAC
AGACATACAAACTAAAGAATTACAAAAACAAATTACAAAAATTCAAAATTTTCGGGTTTATTACAGGGAC
AGCAGAGATCCACTTTGGCGCCGGCTCGAGGCCTGCAGGTGCAAAGATGGATAAAGTTTTAAACAGAGAG
GAATCTTTGCAGCTAATGGACCTTCTAGGTCTTGAAAGGAGTGGGAATTGGCTCCGGTGCCCGTCAGTGG
GCAGAGCGCACATCGCCCACAGTCCCCGAGAAGTTGGGGGGAGGGGTCGGCAATTGAACCGGTGCCTAGA
GAAGGTGGCGCGGGGTAAACTGGGAAAGTGATGTCGTGTACTGGCTCCGCCTTTTTCCCGAGGGTGGGGG
AGAACCGTATATAAGTGCAGTAGTCGCCGTGAACGTTCTTTTTCGCAACGGGTTTGCCGCCAGAACACAG
GTAAGTGCCGTGTGTGGTTCCCGCGGGCCTGGCCTCTTTACGGGTTATGGCCCTTGCGTGCCTTGAATTA
CTTCCACCTGGCTGCAGTACGTGATTCTTGATCCCGAGCTTCGGGTTGGAAGTGGGTGGGAGAGTTCGAG
GCCTTGCGCTTAAGGAGCCCCTTCGCCTCGTGCTTGAGTTGAGGCCTGGCCTGGGCGCTGGGGCCGCCGC
GTGCGAATCTGGTGGCACCTTCGCGCCTGTCTCGCTGCTTTCGATAAGTCTCTAGCCATTTAAAATTTTT
GATGACCTGCTGCGACGCTTTTTTTCTGGCAAGATAGTCTTGTAAATGCGGGCCAAGATCTGCACACTGG
TATTTCGGTTTTTGGGGCCGCGGGCGGCGACGGGGCCCGTGCGTCCCAGCGCACATGTTCGGCGAGGCGG
GGCCTGCGAGCGCGGCCACCGAGAATCGGACGGGGGTAGTCTCAAGCTGGCCGGCCTGCTCTGGTGCCTG
GCCTCGCGCCGCCGTGTATCGCCCCGCCCTGGGCGGCAAGGCTGGCCCGGTCGGCACCAGTTGCGTGAGC
GGAAAGATGGCCGCTTCCCGGCCCTGCTGCAGGGAGCTCAAAATGGAGGACGCGGCGCTCGGGAGAGCGG
GCGGGTGAGTCACCCACACAAAGGAAAAGGGCCTTTCCGTCCTCAGCCGTCGCTTCATGTGACTCCACGG
AGTACCGGGCGCCGTCCAGGCACCTCGATTAGTTCTCGAGCTTTTGGAGTACGTCGTCTTTAGGTTGGGG
GGAGGGGTTTTATGCGATGGAGTTTCCCCACACTGAGTGGGTGGAGACTGAAGTTAGGCCAGCTTGGCAC
TTGATGTAATTCTCCTTGGAATTTGCCCTTTTTGAGTTTGGATCTTGGTTCATTCTCAAGCCTCAGACAG
TGGTTCAAAGTTTTTTTCTTCCATTTCAGGTGTCGTGAGGCTAGCACCGCCACCATGGATGTGATGTTGG
AAAACTATTGCCACCTCATCTCTGTGGGGTGTCACATGACCAAACCTGATGTGATCCTCAAGTTGGAACG
AGGAGAAGAGCCATGGACATCATTTGCAGGTCATACCTGCTTGGAAGAAAACTGGAAAGCTGAAGACTTT
TTAGTGAAATTCAAGGAACACCAAGAGAAGTATTCTAGATCAGTTGTAAGCATCAACCACAAAAAACTGG
TGAAGGAGAAGAGTAAAATATATGAAAAGACATTTACTCTAGGCAAAAACCCTGTGAATTCAAAAAATCT
ACCTCCTGAATATGATACTCATGGAAGGATTTTGAAAAATGTTTCAGAATTAATCATCAGTAATCTAAAT
CCTGCAAGAAAGAGACTTAGTGAGTATAATGGATATGGGAAATCACTCCTGAGTACTAAACAAGAGACTA
CTCATCCTGAAGTCAAATCCCATAATCAAAGTGCCAGAGCTTTCAGTCATAATGAAGTTCTTATGCAGTA
TCAGAAAACGGAAACTCCAGCACAGTCATTTGGATATAATGACTGTGAGAAATCATTCCTTCAAAGGGGA
GGCCTGATTACACATAGTAGACCTTACAAAGGAGAAAACCCATCTGTATATAATAAAAAAAGAAGAGCAA
CCAATATTGAAAAAAAACATACATGCAATGAATGTGGGAAATCTTTCTGCAGGAAATCAGTATTGATTCT
GCATCAGGGAATTCACTCAGAAGAAAAACCCTATCAATGTCATCAATGTGGAAATGCATTTAGAAGGAAA
TCATATCTCATTGATCATCAGAGAACTCACACAGGAGAGAAACCCTTTGTTTGCAATGAATGTGGTAAGT
CCTTCCGCCTCAAGACAGCCCTCACTGATCATCAGAGAACACACACAGGGGAGAAATCGTATGAATGTCT
GCAATGTAGGAATGCCTTCAGATTGAAGTCACACCTCATTCGTCATCAGAGAACTCACACGGGAGAGAAA
CCATATGAGTGTAATGACTGTGGGAAGTCCTTCCGCCAGAAGACAACACTCTCTCTACATCAGAGAATCC
ATACAGGTGAGAAACCCTACATTTGTAAAGAATGTGGGAAGTCCTTTCACCAGAAGGCAAATCTTACTGT
ACATCAGAGAACTCATACAGGGGAAAAGCCCTATATTTGTAATGAATGTGGGAAATCCTTCTCCCAGAAG
ACAACCCTTGCTCTTCATGAGAAAACTCATAATGAGGAGAAACCCTATATTTGTAGTGAATGTGGAAAGT
CCTTCCGCCAGAAGACAACCCTTGTAGCACATCAGAGAACACATACAGGGGAGAAATCTTATGAATGTCC
TCACTGTGGGAAGGCCTTTAGAATGAAGTCATACCTCATTGATCATCACCGAACTCACACAGGAGAGAAA
CCATATGAATGTAATGAATGTGGTAAATCATTCAGTCAAAAGACAAATCTCAATCTACATCAGAGAATTC
ATACAGGGGAGAAACCCTATGTTTGTAATGAATGTGGGAAGTCCTTTCGCCAGAAAGCAACCCTCACTGT
ACATCAGAAAATACATACCGGCCAGAAATCCTATGAATGTCCTCAGTGTGGGAAAGCCTTTAGCAGGAAG
TCATATCTCATTCATCATCAAAGAACTCATACGGGAGAGAAACCATATAAATGTAGTGAATGTGGAAAGT
GCTTCCGCCAGAAGACAAATCTTATTGTACATCAGAGAACTCACACAGGTGGAGAGGATGGCCTAACTGG
ATGTTTATCCTAGTAATGAACTAGTCCGTAACTTGAAAGTATTTCGATTTCTTGGCTTTATATATCTTGT
GGAAAGGACGACACCAACCCATCATACTACTATCGACGCGTTAAGTCGACAATCAACCTCTGGATTACAA
AATTTGTGAAAGATTGACTGGTATTCTTAACTATGTTGCTCCTTTTACGCTATGTGGATACGCTGCTTTA
ATGCCTTTGTATCATGCTATTGCTTCCCGTATGGCTTTCATTTTCTCCTCCTTGTATAAATCCTGGTTGC
TGTCTCTTTATGAGGAGTTGTGGCCCGTTGTCAGGCAACGTGGCGTGGTGTGCACTGTGTTTGCTGACGC
AACCCCCACTGGTTGGGGCATTGCCACCACCTGTCAGCTCCTTTCCGGGACTTTCGCTTTCCCCCTCCCT
ATTGCCACGGCGGAACTCATCGCCGCCTGCCTTGCCCGCTGCTGGACAGGGGCTCGGCTGTTGGGCACTG
ACAATTCCGTGGTGTTGTCGGGGAAATCATCGTCCTTTCCTTGGCTGCTCGCCTGTGTTGCCACCTGGAT
TCTGCGCGGGACGTCCTTCTGCTACGTCCCTTCGGCCCTCAATCCAGCGGACCTTCCTTCCCGCGGCCTG
CTGCCGGCTCTGCGGCCTCTTCCGCGTCTTCGCCTTCGCCCTCAGACGAGTCGGATCTCCCTTTGGGCCG
CCTCCCCGCGTCGACTTTAAGACCAATGACTTACAAGGCAGCTGTAGATCTTAGCCACTTTTTAAAAGAA
AAGGGGGGACTGGAAGGGCTAATTCACTCCCAACGAAGACAAGATCTGCTTTTTGCTTGTACTGGGTCTC
TCTGGTTAGACCAGATCTGAGCCTGGGAGCTCTCTGGCTAACTAGGGAACCCACTGCTTAAGCCTCAATA
AAGCTTGCCTTGAGTGCTTCAAGTAGTGTGTGCCCGTCTGTTGTGTGACTCTGGTAACTAGAGATCCCTC
AGACCCTTTTAGTCAGTGTGGAAAATCTCTAGCAGTACGTATAGTAGTTCATGTCATCTTATTATTCAGT
ATTTATAACTTGCAAAGAAATGAATATCAGAGAGTGAGAGGAACTTGTTTATTGCAGCTTATAATGGTTA
CAAATAAAGCAATAGCATCACAAATTTCACAAATAAAGCATTTTTTTCACTGCATTCTAGTTGTGGTTTG
TCCAAACTCATCAATGTATCTTATCATGTCTGGCTCTAGCTATCCCGCCCCTAACTCCGCCCATCCCGCC
CCTAACTCCGCCCAGTTCCGCCCATTCTCCGCCCCATGGCTGACTAATTTTTTTTATTTATGCAGAGGCC
GAGGCCGCCTCGGCCTCTGAGCTATTCCAGAAGTAGTGAGGAGGCTTTTTTGGAGGCCTAGGGACGTACC
CAATTCGCCCTATAGTGAGTCGTATTACGCGCGCTCACTGGCCGTCGTTTTACAACGTCGTGACTGGGAA
AACCCTGGCGTTACCCAACTTAATCGCCTTGCAGCACATCCCCCTTTCGCCAGCTGGCGTAATAGCGAAG
AGGCCCGCACCGATCGCCCTTCCCAACAGTTGCGCAGCCTGAATGGCGAATGGG
[124 nt withheld, positions 7475-7598]
C
[91 nt withheld, positions 7600-7690]
A
[49 nt withheld, positions 7692-7740]
CCTTTGACGTTGGAGTCCACGTTCTTT
[37 nt withheld, positions 7768-7804]
ACCCTATCTCGGTCTATTCTTTTGATTTATAAGGGATTTTGCCGATTTCGGCCTATTGGTTAAAAAATGA
GCTGATTTAACAAAAATTTAACGCGAATTTTAACAAAATATTAACGCTTACAATTTAGGTGGCACTTTTC
GGGGAAATGTGCGCGGAACCCCTATTTGTTTATTTTTCTAAATACATTCAAATATGTATCCGCTCATGAG
ACAATAACCCTGATAAATGCTTCAATAATATTGAAAAAGGAAGAGTATGAGTATTCAACATTTCCGTGTC
GCCCTTATTCCCTTTTTTGCGGCATTTTGCCTTCCTGTTTTTGCTCACCCAGAAACGCTGGTGAAAGTAA
AAGATGCTGAAGATCAGTTGGGTGCACGAGTGGGTTACATCGAACTGGATCTCAACAGCGGTAAGATCCT
TGAGAGTTTTCGCCCCGAAGAACGTTTTCCAATGATGAGCACTTTTAAAGTTCTGCTATGTGGCGCGGTA
TTATCCCGTATTGACGCCGGGCAAGAGCAACTCGGTCGCCGCATACACTATTCTCAGAATGACTTGGTTG
AGTACTCACCAGTCACAGAAAAGCATCTTACGGATGGCATGACAGTAAGAGAATTATGCAGTGCTGCCAT
AACCATGAGTGATAACACTGCGGCCAACTTACTTCTGACAACGATCGGAGGACCGAAGGAGCTAACCGCT
TTTTTGCACAACATGGGGGATCATGTAACTCGCCTTGATCGTTGGGAACCGGAGCTGAATGAAGCCATAC
CAAACGACGAGCGTGACACCACGATGCCTGTAGCAATGGCAACAACGTTGCGCAAACTATTAACTGGCGA
ACTACTTACTCTAGCTTCCCGGCAACAATTAATAGACTGGATGGAGGCGGATAAAGTTGCAGGACCACTT
CTGCGCTCGGCCCTTCCGGCTGGCTGGTTTATTGCTGATAAATCTGGAGCCGGTGAGCGTGGGTCTCGCG
GTATCATTGCAGCACTGGGGCCAGATGGTAAGCCCTCCCGTATCGTAGTTATCTACACGACGGGGAGTCA
GGCAACTATGGATGAACGAAATAGACAGATCGCTGAGATAGGTGCCTCACTGATTAAGCATTGGTAACTG
TCAGACCAAGTTTACTCATATATACTTTAGATTGATTTAAAACTTCATTTTTAATTTAAAAGGATCTAGG
TGAAGATCCTTTTTGATAATCTCATGACCAAAATCCCTTAACGTGAGTTTTCGTTCCACTGAGCGTCAGA
CCCCGTAGAAAAGATCAAAGGATCTTCTTGAGATCCTTTTTTTCTGCGCGTAATCTGCTGCTTGCAAACA
AAAAAACCACCGCTACCAGCGGTGGTTTGTTTGCCGGATCAAGAGCTACCAACTCTTTTTCCGAAGGTAA
CTGGCTTCAGCAGAGCGCAGATACCAAATACTGTTCTTCTAGTGTAGCCGTAGTTAGGCCACCACTTCAA
GAACTCTGTAGCACCGCCTACATACCTCGCTCTGCTAATCCTGTTACCAGTGGCTGCTGCCAGTGGCGAT
AAGTCGTGTCTTACCGGGTTGGACTCAAGACGATAGTTACCGGATAAGGCGCAGCGGTCGGGCTGAACGG
GGGGTTCGTGCACACAGCCCAGCTTGGAGCGAACGACCTACACCGAACTGAGATACCTACAGCGTGAGCT
ATGAGAAAGCGCCACGCTTCCCGAAGGGAGAAAGGCGGACAGGTATCCGGTAAGCGGCAGGGTCGGAACA
GGAGAGCGCACGAGGGAGCTTCCAGGGGGAAACGCCTGGTATCTTTATAGTCCTGTCGGGTTTCGCCACC
TCTGACTTGAGCGTCGATTTTTGTGATGCTCGTCAGGGGGGCGGAGCCTATGGAAAAACGCCAGCAACGC
GGCCTTTTTACGGTTCCTGGCCTTTTGCTGGCCTTTTGCTCACATGTTCTTTCCTGCGTTATCCCCTGAT
TCTGTGGATAACCGTATTACCGCCTTTGAGTGAGCTGATACCGCTCGCCGCAGCCGAACGACCGAGCGCA
GCGAGTCAGTGAGCGAGGAAGCGGAAGAGCGCCCAATACGCAAACCGCCTCTCCCCGCGCGTTGGCCGAT
TCATTAATGCAGCTGGCACGACAGGTTTCCCGACTGGAAAGCGGGCAGTGAGCGCAACGCAATTAATGTG
AGTTAGCTCACTCATTAGGCACCCCAGGCTTTACACTTTATGCTTCCGGCTCGTATGTTGTGTGGAATTG
TGAGCGGATAACAATTTCACACAGGAAACAGCTATGACCATGATTACGCCAAGCGCGCAATTAACCCTCA
CTAAAGGGAACAAAAGCTGGAGCTGCAAGC
