>Addgene plasmid #143801 | TFORF1402 | depositor partial sequence | sequence record 283530 | Insert
ACCGCCACCATGGATGTGATGTTGGAAAACTATTGCCACCTCATCTCTGTGGGGTGTCACATGACCAAAC
CTGATGTGATCCTCAAGTTGGAACGAGGAGAAGAGCCATGGACATCATTTGCAGGTCATACCTGCTTGGA
AGAAAACTGGAAAGCTGAAGACTTTTTAGTGAAATTCAAGGAACACCAAGAGAAGTATTCTAGATCAGTT
GTAAGCATCAACCACAAAAAACTGGTGAAGGAGAAGAGTAAAATATATGAAAAGACATTTACTCTAGGCA
AAAACCCTGTGAATTCAAAAAATCTACCTCCTGAATATGATACTCATGGAAGGATTTTGAAAAATGTTTC
AGAATTAATCATCAGTAATCTAAATCCTGCAAGAAAGAGACTTAGTGAGTATAATGGATATGGGAAATCA
CTCCTGAGTACTAAACAAGAGACTACTCATCCTGAAGTCAAATCCCATAATCAAAGTGCCAGAGCTTTCA
GTCATAATGAAGTTCTTATGCAGTATCAGAAAACGGAAACTCCAGCACAGTCATTTGGATATAATGACTG
TGAGAAATCATTCCTTCAAAGGGGAGGCCTGATTACACATAGTAGACCTTACAAAGGAGAAAACCCATCT
GTATATAATAAAAAAAGAAGAGCAACCAATATTGAAAAAAAACATACATGCAATGAATGTGGGAAATCTT
TCTGCAGGAAATCAGTATTGATTCTGCATCAGGGAATTCACTCAGAAGAAAAACCCTATCAATGTCATCA
ATGTGGAAATGCATTTAGAAGGAAATCATATCTCATTGATCATCAGAGAACTCACACAGGAGAGAAACCC
TTTGTTTGCAATGAATGTGGTAAGTCCTTCCGCCTCAAGACAGCCCTCACTGATCATCAGAGAACACACA
CAGGGGAGAAATCGTATGAATGTCTGCAATGTAGGAATGCCTTCAGATTGAAGTCACACCTCATTCGTCA
TCAGAGAACTCACACGGGAGAGAAACCATATGAGTGTAATGACTGTGGGAAGTCCTTCCGCCAGAAGACA
ACACTCTCTCTACATCAGAGAATCCATACAGGTGAGAAACCCTACATTTGTAAAGAATGTGGGAAGTCCT
TTCACCAGAAGGCAAATCTTACTGTACATCAGAGAACTCATACAGGGGAAAAGCCCTATATTTGTAATGA
ATGTGGGAAATCCTTCTCCCAGAAGACAACCCTTGCTCTTCATGAGAAAACTCATAATGAGGAGAAACCC
TATATTTGTAGTGAATGTGGAAAGTCCTTCCGCCAGAAGACAACCCTTGTAGCACATCAGAGAACACATA
CAGGGGAGAAATCTTATGAATGTCCTCACTGTGGGAAGGCCTTTAGAATGAAGTCATACCTCATTGATCA
TCACCGAACTCACACAGGAGAGAAACCATATGAATGTAATGAATGTGGTAAATCATTCAGTCAAAAGACA
AATCTCAATCTACATCAGAGAATTCATACAGGGGAGAAACCCTATGTTTGTAATGAATGTGGGAAGTCCT
TTCGCCAGAAAGCAACCCTCACTGTACATCAGAAAATACATACCGGCCAGAAATCCTATGAATGTCCTCA
GTGTGGGAAAGCCTTTAGCAGGAAGTCATATCTCATTCATCATCAAAGAACTCATACGGGAGAGAAACCA
TATAAATGTAGTGAATGTGGAAAGTGCTTCCGCCAGAAGACAAATCTTATTGTACATCAGAGAACTCACA
CAGGTGGAGAGGATGGCCTAACTGGATGTTTATCCTAGTAATGAACTAGTCCGTAACTTGAAAGTATTTC
GATTTCTTGGCTTTATATATCTTGTGGAAAGGACGACACCAACCCATCATACTACTATCG
