>Addgene plasmid #143801 | TFORF1402 | depositor partial sequence | sequence record 283531 | Barcode
CACCAACCCATCATACTACTATCG
